>Addgene plasmid #214594 | AiP1964 - pAAV-AiE2593m-minBG-SYFP2-WPRE-BGHpA | addgene full sequence | sequence record 432588 | Addgene NGS Result
CACAGATGGGCCTAAAGAACCCGAGAGAAGGTGCTGCTGTCTTCAGAGATGTGGTTATATTTCTTTTTCC
TGGATATTTGCTTCCAGGCTTTAGAAAGAACCTCACCACACTGTGAGTGGGAGAAAATGGTGGTCACATG
CAGGCCTGCATTCACGACCCTAGTGCGGCCGCAGGAACCCCTAGTGATGGAGTTGGCCACTCCCTCTCTG
CGCGCTCGCTCGCTCACTGAGGCCGGGCGACCAAAGGTCGCCCGACGCCCGGGCGGCCTCAGTGAGCGAG
CGAGCGCGCAGCTGCCTGCAGGACATGTGAGCAAAAGGCCAGCAAAAGGCCAGGAACCGTAAAAAGGCCG
CGTTGCTGGCGTTTTTCCATAGGCTCCGCCCCCCTGACGAGCATCACAAAAATCGACGCTCAAGTCAGAG
GTGGCGAAACCCGACAGGACTATAAAGATACCAGGCGTTTCCCCCTGGAAGCTCCCTCGTGCGCTCTCCT
GTTCCGACCCTGCCGCTTACCGGATACCTGTCCGCCTTTCTCCCTTCGGGAAGCGTGGCGCTTTCTCATA
GCTCACGCTGTAGGTATCTCAGTTCGGTGTAGGTCGTTCGCTCCAAGCTGGGCTGTGTGCACGAACCCCC
CGTTCAGCCCGACCGCTGCGCCTTATCCGGTAACTATCGTCTTGAGTCCAACCCGGTAAGACACGACTTA
TCGCCACTGGCAGCAGCCACTGGTAACAGGATTAGCAGAGCGAGGTATGTAGGCGGTGCTACAGAGTTCT
TGAAGTGGTGGCCTAACTACGGCTACACTAGAAGAACAGTATTTGGTATCTGCGCTCTGCTGAAGCCAGT
TACCTTCGGAAAAAGAGTTGGTAGCTCTTGATCCGGCAAACAAACCACCGCTGGTAGCGGTGGTTTTTTT
GTTTGCAAGCAGCAGATTACGCGCAGAAAAAAAGGATCTCAAGAAGATCCTTTGATCTTTTCTACGGGGT
CTGACGCTCAGTGGAACGAAAACTCACGTTAAGGGATTTTGGTCATGAGATTATCAAAAAGGATCTTCAC
CTAGATCCTTTTAAATTAAAAATGAAGTTTTAAATCAATCTAAAGTATATATGAGTAAACTTGGTCTGAC
AGTTACCAATGCTTAATCAGTGAGGCACCTATCTCAGCGATCTGTCTATTTCGTTCATCCATAGTTGCCT
GACTCCCCGTCGTGTAGATAACTACGATACGGGAGGGCTTACCATCTGGCCCCAGTGCTGCAATGATACC
GCGAGACCCACGCTCACCGGCTCCAGATTTATCAGCAATAAACCAGCCAGCCGGAAGGGCCGAGCGCAGA
AGTGGTCCTGCAACTTTATCCGCCTCCATCCAGTCTATTAATTGTTGCCGGGAAGCTAGAGTAAGTAGTT
CGCCAGTTAATAGTTTGCGCAACGTTGTTGCCATTGCTACAGGCATCGTGGTGTCACGCTCGTCGTTTGG
TATGGCTTCATTCAGCTCCGGTTCCCAACGATCAAGGCGAGTTACATGATCCCCCATGTTGTGCAAAAAA
GCGGTTAGCTCCTTCGGTCCTCCGATCGTTGTCAGAAGTAAGTTGGCCGCAGTGTTATCACTCATGGTTA
TGGCAGCACTGCATAATTCTCTTACTGTCATGCCATCCGTAAGATGCTTTTCTGTGACTGGTGAGTACTC
AACCAAGTCATTCTGAGAATAGTGTATGCGGCGACCGAGTTGCTCTTGCCCGGCGTCAATACGGGATAAT
ACCGCGCCACATAGCAGAACTTTAAAAGTGCTCATCATTGGAAAACGTTCTTCGGGGCGAAAACTCTCAA
GGATCTTACCGCTGTTGAGATCCAGTTCGATGTAACCCACTCGTGCACCCAACTGATCTTCAGCATCTTT
TACTTTCACCAGCGTTTCTGGGTGAGCAAAAACAGGAAGGCAAAATGCCGCAAAAAAGGGAATAAGGGCG
ACACGGAAATGTTGAATACTCATACTCTTCCTTTTTCAATATTATTGAAGCATTTATCAGGGTTATTGTC
TCATGAGCGGATACATATTTGAATGTATTTAGAAAAATAAACAAATAGGGGTTCCGCGCACATTTCCCCG
AAAAGTGCCACCTGACGTCTAAGAAACCATTATTATCATGACATTAACCTATAAAAATAGGCGTATCACG
AGGCCCTTTCGTCTCGCGCGTTTCGGTGATGACGGTGAAAACCTCTGACACATGCAGCTCCCGGAGACGG
TCACAGCTTGTCTGTAAGCGGATGCCGGGAGCAGACAAGCCCGTCAGGGCGCGTCAGCGGGTGTTGGCGG
GTGTCGGGGCTGGCTTAACTATGCGGCATCAGAGCAGATTGTACTGAGAGTGCACCATAAAATTGTAAAC
GTTAATATTTTGTTAAAATTCGCGTTAAATTTTTGTTAAATCAGCTCATTTTTTAACCAATAGACCGAAA
TCGGCAAAATCCCTTATAAATCAAAAGAATAGCCCGAGATAGAGT
[37 nt withheld, positions 2496-2532]
AAAGAACGTGGACTCCAACGTCAAAGG
[141 nt withheld, positions 2560-2700]
G
[46 nt withheld, positions 2702-2747]
A
[95 nt withheld, positions 2749-2843]
TATGCGGTGTGAAATACCGCACAGATGCGTAAGGAGAAAATACCGCATCAGGCGCCCCTGCAGGCAGCTG
CGCGCTCGCTCGCTCACTGAGGCCGCCCGGGCAAAGCCCGGGCGTCGGGCGACCTTTGGTCGCCCGGCCT
CAGTGAGCGAGCGAGCGCGCAGAGAGGGAGTGGCCAACTCCATCACTAGGGGTTCCTGCGGCCGCTCGGT
CCGCACGTGAGATCTCATGCCTGCTATTGTCTTCCCAATCCTCCCCCTTGCTGTCCTGCCCCACCCCACC
CCCCAGAATAGAATGACACCTACTCAGACAATGCGATGCAATTTCCTCATTTTATTAGGAAAGGACAGTG
GGAGTGGCACCTTCCAGGGTCAAGGAAGGCACGGGGGAGGGGCAAACAACAGATGGCTGGCAACTAGAAG
GCACAGTCGAAGATCTCTCGAGCCACGGAATTGTCAGTGCCCAACAGCCGAGCCCCTGTCCAGCAGCGGG
CAAGGCAGGCGGCGATGAGTTCCGCCGTGGCAAGAACTAACCAGGATTTATACAAGGAGGAGAAAATGAA
AGCCATACGGGAAGCAATAGCATGATACAAAGGCATTAAAGCAGCGTATCCACATAGCGTAAAAGGAGCA
ACATAGTTAAGAATACCAGTCAATCTTTCACAAATTTTGTAATCCAGAGGTTGATTATGATATCGAATTC
GCGGCCGCGGCGCGCCGTCGACTTACTTGTACAGCTCGTCCATGCCGAGAGTGATCCCGGCGGCGGTCAC
GAACTCCAGCAGGACCATGTGATCGCGCTTCTCGTTGGGGTCTTTGCTCAGCTTGGACTGGTAGCTCAGG
TAGTGGTTGTCGGGCAGCAGCACGGGGCCGTCGCCGATGGGGGTGTTCTGCTGGTAGTGGTCGGCGAGCT
GCACGCCGCCGTCCTCGATGTTGTGGCGGATCTTGAAGTTGGCCTTGATGCCGTTCTTCTGCTTGTCGGC
GGTGATATAGACGTTGTGGCTGTTGTAGTTGTACTCCAGCTTGTGCCCCAGGATGTTGCCGTCCTCCTTG
AAGTCGATGCCCTTCAGCTCGATGCGGTTCACCAGGGTGTCGCCCTCGAACTTCACCTCGGCGCGGGTCT
TGTAGTTGCCGTCGTCCTTGAAGAAGATGGTGCGCTCCTGGACGTAGCCTTCGGGCATGGCGGACTTGAA
GAAGTCGTGCTGCTTCATGTGGTCGGGGTAGCGGGCGAAGCACTGCACGCCGTAGCCCAGGGTGGTCACG
AGGGTGGGCCAGGGCACGGGCAGCTTGCCGGTGGTGCAGATCAGCTTCAGGGTCAGCTTGCCGTAGGTGG
CATCGCCCTCGCCCTCGCCGGACACGCTGAACTTGTGGCCGTTTACGTCGCCGTCCAGCTCGACCAGGAT
GGGCACCACCCCGGTGAACAGCTCCTCGCCCTTGCTCACCATGGTGGCGACCGGTAGCGCTAGCTTCGAA
AGATCTGGATCCCAGAAGCAAATGTAAGCAATAGATGGCTCTGCCCTGACTTTTATGCCCAGCCCGAGCT
CCGCAAGGCTCCCAGCCACTCATCCTCCATTCTGACTCAGTTGAGGTAAAGGAAGAGAGGGATACTACAC
AAACCCCTCAAGTCCACCAGAGCTCTAAACTCTCTGGCTATTTCAGGCTCCTGGTGGACGACCCTTTGTA
TAATAAGATGCTATTTTAAAAGCGAAATTATGGATGTAAAGAGCAGGAAAGGGAGTGTAGCTACTTCTTG
GCAAGTCTTGTTACTGCAAGAGGTGCCAGGCTGCAAAAGGAGACGCATGTGCTGTGCTACAGCCGAGAAG
ATCCAGAGCCAGGAGTGGGTGAGTTTGCAGCCGGAGCCCTGGGATTTACAGGCAGTCTGCCTGCCTGGAG
AGGA
Features (pLannotate 1.2.2; 14 found; start..end, strand, type, name):
    208..235     -  repeat_region  AAV2 ITR (fragment): inverted terminal repeat of adeno-associated virus serotype 2 inverted
    264..291     -  repeat_region  AAV2 ITR (fragment): inverted terminal repeat of adeno-associated virus serotype 2 inverted
    364..952     -  rep_origin     ori: high-copy-number ColE1/pMB1/pBR322/pUC origin of replication
   1123..1983    -  CDS            AmpR: β-lactamase; bla; confers resistance to ampicillin, carbenicillin, and related antibiotics
   1984..2088    -  promoter       AmpR promoter: bla
   2183..2218    +  CDS            rop (fragment): Rop protein, which maintains plasmids at low copy number; rop
   2320..2369    +  misc_feature   bom (fragment): basis of mobility region from pBR322
   2370..2825    -  rep_origin     f1 ori (sequence partly withheld): f1 bacteriophage origin of replication; arrow indicates direction of (+) strand synthesis
   2844..2895    +  misc_feature   bom (fragment): basis of mobility region from pBR322
   2900..3040    -  repeat_region  AAV2 ITR: inverted terminal repeat of adeno-associated virus serotype 2 inverted
   3158..3269    -  polyA_signal   bGH poly(A) signal: bovine growth hormone polyadenylation signal
   3286..3366    -  misc_feature   WPRE (fragment): woodchuck hepatitis virus posttranscriptional regulatory element
   3372..3529    -  misc_feature   WPRE (fragment): woodchuck hepatitis virus posttranscriptional regulatory element
   3569..4285    -  CDS            SYFP2: SYFP2 is a basic (constitutively fluorescent) yellow fluorescent protein published in 2006, derived from Aequorea victoria. It is reported to be a very rapidly-maturing monomer with moderate acid sensitivity.
