[The description below was written by a language model from this plasmid's Addgene catalogue record and pLannotate feature annotations shown in this document.]
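Description:
AiP1964 - pAAV-AiE2593m-minBG-SYFP2-WPRE-BGHpA is an AAV transfer plasmid built on a pAAV2 backbone and intended for packaging a recombinant adeno-associated virus genome that reports enhancer activity in the brain. In bacteria it is maintained as a high-copy plasmid through a ColE1/pUC-type origin and selected with ampicillin via the β-lactamase gene and its native promoter. An f1 phage origin and short remnants of pBR322 rop and bom sequences are also present in the backbone. AAV2 inverted terminal repeats, the cis elements needed for replication and encapsidation of the vector genome, flank the expression cassette. In the sequenced record one ITR is annotated in full, while the other is detected only as two short fragments.

The payload is a single reporter cassette, annotated on the reverse strand of the 4,737 nt record. According to the catalogue fields, the AiE2593m enhancer sits upstream of a minimal beta-globin promoter (minBG), which has little activity on its own and so makes expression dependent on the enhancer. Neither the enhancer nor minBG is picked up by the automated annotation, and the record does not state which cell populations the enhancer targets. Downstream lies SYFP2, a rapidly maturing monomeric yellow fluorescent protein derived from Aequorea victoria. It is followed by a WPRE, annotated as two fragments, which generally enhances transcript stability and expression, and by the bovine growth hormone polyadenylation signal. The insert was assembled by Gibson cloning at SgrAI sites that were destroyed in the process. The construct belongs to a collection of enhancer AAVs developed for genetic access to cortical cell types, where SYFP2 fluorescence labels the specific brain cell populations in which the enhancer is active.
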