Addgene plasmid #214594: AiP1964 - pAAV-AiE2593m-minBG-SYFP2-WPRE-BGHpA
Purpose: AiE2593m is an enhancer sequence, designed to drive AAV-mediated transgene expression in specific populations of brain cells
Depositing lab: Allen Institute for Brain Science & Bosiljka Tasic. Depositing organization: Allen Institute. Publication: A suite of enhancer AAVs and transgenic mouse lines for genetic access to cortical cell types. Ben-Simon Y, Hooper M, Narayan S, Daigle TL, Dwivedi D, Way SW, Oster A, Stafford DA, Mich JK, Taormina MJ, Martinez RA, Opitz-Araya X, Roth JR, Alexander JR, Allen S, Amster A, Arbuckle J, Ayala A, Baker PM, Bakken TE, Barcelli T, Barta S, Bendrick J, Bertagnolli D, Bielstein C, Bishwakarma P, Bowlus J, Boyer G, Brouner K, Casian B, Casper T, Chakka AB, Chakrabarty R, Chance RK, Chavan S, Clark M, Colbert K, Collman F, Daniel S, Departee M, DiValentin P, Donadio N, Dotson N, Egdorf T, Fliss T, Gabitto M, Garcia J, Gary A, Gasperini M, Gloe J, Goldy J, Gore BB, Graybuck L, Greisman N, Haeseleer F, Halterman C, Haradon Z, Hastings SD, Helback O, Ho W, Hockemeyer D, Huang C, Huff S, Hunker A, Johansen N, Jones D, Juneau Z, Kalmbach B, Kannan M, Khem S, Kussick E, Kutsal R, Larsen R, Lee C, Lee AY, Leibly M, Lenz GH, Li S, Liang E, Lusk N, Madigan Z, Malloy J, Malone J, McCue R, Melchor J, Mollenkopf T, Moosman S, Morin E, Newman D, Ng L, Ngo K, Omstead V, Otto S, Oyama A, Pena N, Pham T, Phillips E, Pom CA, Potekhina L, Ransford S, Ray PL, Rette D, Reynoldson C, Rimorin C, Rocha D, Ruiz A, Sanchez REA, Sawyer L, Sedeno-Cortes A, Sevigny JP, Shapovalova N, Shepard N, Shulga L, Sigler AR, Siverts L, Soliman S, Somasundaram S, Staats B, Stewart K, Szelenyi E, Tieu M, Trader C, Tran A, van Velthoven CTJ, Walker M, Wang Y, Weed N, Wirthlin M, Wood T, Wynalda B, Yao Z, Zhou T, Ariza J, Dee N, Reding M, Ronellenfitch K, Mufti S, Sunkin SM, Smith KA, Esposito L, Waters J, Thyagarajan B, Yao S, Lein ES, Zeng H, Levi BP, Ngai J, Ting JT, Tasic B. Cell. 2025 May 16:S0092-8674(25)00513-6. doi: 10.1016/j.cell.2025.05.002. PubMed 40403729.
Backbone
  Vector backbone: pAAV2
  Vector type: AAV
Growth in bacteria
  Bacterial resistance: Ampicillin, 100 μg/mL
  Growth temperature: 37°C
  Growth strain: NEB Stable
  Copy number: High Copy
Gene/Insert
  Gene/Insert name: SYFP2
  Species: Synthetic
  Promoter: minBG
  Cloning method: Gibson Cloning
Terms and licenses: Academic/Nonprofit Terms; Industry Terms: Not Available to Industry
Depositor comments: 5' Cloning Site: SgrAI (destroyed), 3' Cloning Site: SgrAI (destroyed). Please visit https://doi.org/10.1101/2024.06.10.597244 for bioRxiv preprint.
How to cite: AiP1964 - pAAV-AiE2593m-minBG-SYFP2-WPRE-BGHpA was a gift from Allen Institute for Brain Science & Bosiljka Tasic (Addgene plasmid # 214594 ; http://n2t.net/addgene:214594 ; RRID:Addgene_214594)
